Addgene plasmid #215908: pcDNA.5.1-FHS-TNRC6A-SD-S1616D/S1691D
Purpose: Expression of TNRC6A-silencing domain (SD) with S1616D/S1691D mutation
Depositing lab: Kumiko Ui-Tei. Depositing organization: The University of Tokyo. Publication: Identification of Phosphorylated Amino Acids in Human TNRC6A C-Terminal Region and Their Effects on the Interaction with the CCR4-NOT Complex. Munakata F, Suzawa M, Ui-Tei K. Genes (Basel). 2021 Feb 13;12(2):271. doi: 10.3390/genes12020271. PubMed 33668648.
Backbone
  Vector backbone: pcDNA5/FRT/TO
  Vector type: Mammalian Expression
Growth in bacteria
  Bacterial resistance: Ampicillin, 100 μg/mL
  Growth temperature: 37°C
  Growth strain: DH5alpha
  Copy number: High Copy
Gene/Insert
  Gene/Insert name: TNRC6A
  Species: H. sapiens (human)
  Mutation: contain aa1224-1709, S1616D, S1691D
  Entrez Gene: TNRC6A (a.k.a. CAGH26, FAME6, GW1, GW182, TNRC6)
  Tag / fusion protein: Flag-HA-SBP (N terminal on insert)
  Cloning method: Restriction Enzyme; 5′ cloning site Unknown (unknown if destroyed)
Terms and licenses: Academic/Nonprofit Terms; Industry Terms: Not Available to Industry
How to cite: pcDNA.5.1-FHS-TNRC6A-SD-S1616D/S1691D was a gift from Kumiko Ui-Tei (Addgene plasmid # 215908 ; http://n2t.net/addgene:215908 ; RRID:Addgene_215908)
