[The description below was written by a language model from this plasmid's Addgene catalogue record and pLannotate feature annotations shown in this document.]
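Description:
pcDNA.5.1-FHS-TNRC6A-SD-S1616D/S1691D is a mammalian expression plasmid built on the pcDNA5/FRT/TO backbone. It is propagated in E. coli through a high-copy ColE1/pUC-type origin with ampicillin selection (AmpR under its own bla promoter). The expression cassette uses the CMV immediate-early enhancer and promoter followed by two short elements that the automated annotation labels as tet-operator-containing promoter fragments. This matches the tetracycline-regulatable "TO" design of the backbone, in which transcription is repressed in cells expressing the Tet repressor and induced with tetracycline or doxycycline, and is otherwise constitutive. Transcripts end at the bGH polyadenylation signal.

The open reading frame begins with an N-terminal Flag-HA-SBP triple tag. The annotation scores the Flag and HA portions as fragments of the 3x versions, suggesting single copies, and they are followed by the streptavidin-binding peptide. The tag is fused to the C-terminal silencing domain of human TNRC6A (GW182), residues 1224–1709. The feature tool matched this region to the mouse orthologue, but the catalogue lists the insert as human. Two serines, S1616 and S1691, are replaced by aspartate, a substitution commonly used to mimic phosphorylation. The associated study concerns phosphorylated residues in the TNRC6A C-terminal region and their effect on interaction with the CCR4-NOT deadenylase complex, and the tags suit immunodetection and affinity pull-down of bound partners.

Downstream lies an FRT site directly preceding a hygromycin resistance gene with an SV40 poly(A) signal. In this arrangement, Flp-mediated integration into a genomic FRT site in a compatible host line supplies the promoter needed for hygromycin selection, so isogenic stable lines can be made as well as transient transfections.
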