Features (pLannotate 1.2.2; 27 found; start..end, strand, type, name):
     28..80      -  misc_feature   bom (fragment): basis of mobility region from pBR322
    235..614     +  enhancer       CMV enhancer: human cytomegalovirus immediate early enhancer
    615..818     +  promoter       CMV promoter: human cytomegalovirus (CMV) immediate early promoter
    820..839     +  promoter       PLtetO-1 promoter (fragment): modified phage lambda PL promoter with tet operator sites (Lutz and Bujard, 1997)
    841..860     +  promoter       PLtetO-1 promoter (fragment): modified phage lambda PL promoter with tet operator sites (Lutz and Bujard, 1997)
    868..901     +  promoter       TRE3GV promoter (fragment): 3rd-generation Tet-responsive promoter that can be activated by binding of Tet-On® 3G, optimized for retroviral and lentiviral vectors
    971..990     +  misc_feature   MCS (fragment): pBluescript multiple cloning site
    998..1021    +  CDS            3xFLAG (fragment): three tandem FLAG® epitope tags
   1022..1049    +  CDS            3xHA (fragment): three tandem HA epitope tags
   1052..1165    +  CDS            SBP: streptavidin-binding peptide selected from a peptide library; binds streptavidin with nanomolar affinity (Keefe et al., 2001)
   1154..2638    +  CDS            Tnrc6a (fragment): TNR6A_MOUSE - Also known as Kiaa1460. Experimental evidence at protein level: Swiss-Prot protein existence level 1. Plays a role in RNA-mediated gene silencing by both micro- RNAs (miRNAs) and short interfering RNAs (siRNAs) (PubMed:22187428). Required for miRNA-dependent repression of translation and for siRNA- dependent endonucleolytic cleavage of complementary mRNAs by argonaute family proteins (PubMed:22187428). As a scaffolding protein, associates with argonaute proteins bound to partially complementary mRNAs, and can simultaneously recruit CCR4-NOT and PAN deadenylase complexes (By simil
   2642..2662    +  misc_feature   MCS (fragment): pBluescript multiple cloning site
   2702..2720    -  promoter       T7 promoter: promoter for bacteriophage T7 RNA polymerase
   2753..2977    +  polyA_signal   bGH poly(A) signal: bovine growth hormone polyadenylation signal
   2981..3002    +  promoter       SV40 promoter (fragment): SV40 enhancer and early promoter
   3023..3256    +  rep_origin     f1 ori (fragment) (sequence partly withheld): f1 bacteriophage origin of replication; arrow indicates direction of (+) strand synthesis
   3261..3308    +  protein_bind   FRT: FLP-mediated recombination occurs in the 8-bp core sequence TCTAGAAA (Turan and Bode, 2011). FLP recombinase from the Saccharomyces cerevisiae 2μ plasmid
   3316..4338    +  CDS            HygR: aminoglycoside phosphotransferase from E. coli; aph(4)-Ia; confers resistance to hygromycin
   4348..4473    +  CDS            ble (fragment): BLE_KLEPN - Experimental evidence at protein level: Swiss-Prot protein existence level 1. Binding protein with a strong affinity to the bleomycin family of antibiotics. Binds to CL990; an antimitotic-antibiotic compound. From Klebsiella pneumoniae.
   4468..4589    +  polyA_signal   SV40 poly(A) signal: SV40 polyadenylation signal
   4662..4678    -  protein_bind   lac operator: The lac repressor binds to the lac operator to inhibit transcription in E. coli. This inhibition can be relieved by adding lactose or isopropyl-β-D-thiogalactopyranoside (IPTG). lac repressor encoded by lacI
   4686..4716    -  promoter       lac promoter: promoter for the E. coli lac operon
   4731..4752    -  protein_bind   CAP binding site: CAP binding activates transcription in the presence of cAMP. E. coli catabolite activator protein
   4765..4857    -  CDS            lacI (fragment): lac repressor; lacI; The lac repressor binds to the lac operator to inhibit transcription in E. coli. This inhibition can be relieved by adding lactose or isopropyl-β-D-thiogalactopyranoside (IPTG).
   5040..5628    -  rep_origin     ori: high-copy-number ColE1/pMB1/pBR322/pUC origin of replication
   5799..6659    -  CDS            AmpR: β-lactamase; bla; confers resistance to ampicillin, carbenicillin, and related antibiotics
   6660..6764    -  promoter       AmpR promoter: bla
>Addgene plasmid #215908 | pcDNA.5.1-FHS-TNRC6A-SD-S1616D/S1691D | addgene full sequence | sequence record 443706 | Addgene NGS Result
GACGGATCGGGAGATCTCCCGATCCCCTATGGTGCACTCTCAGTACAATCTGCTCTGATGCCGCATAGTT
AAGCCAGTATCTGCTCCCTGCTTGTGTGTTGGAGGTCGCTGAGTAGTGCGCGAGCAAAATTTAAGCTACA
ACAAGGCAAGGCTTGACCGACAATTGCATGAAGAATCTGCTTAGGGTTAGGCGTTTTGCGCTGCTTCGCG
ATGTACGGGCCAGATATACGCGTTGACATTGATTATTGACTAGTTATTAATAGTAATCAATTACGGGGTC
ATTAGTTCATAGCCCATATATGGAGTTCCGCGTTACATAACTTACGGTAAATGGCCCGCCTGGCTGACCG
CCCAACGACCCCCGCCCATTGACGTCAATAATGACGTATGTTCCCATAGTAACGCCAATAGGGACTTTCC
ATTGACGTCAATGGGTGGAGTATTTACGGTAAACTGCCCACTTGGCAGTACATCAAGTGTATCATATGCC
AAGTACGCCCCCTATTGACGTCAATGACGGTAAATGGCCCGCCTGGCATTATGCCCAGTACATGACCTTA
TGGGACTTTCCTACTTGGCAGTACATCTACGTATTAGTCATCGCTATTACCATGGTGATGCGGTTTTGGC
AGTACATCAATGGGCGTGGATAGCGGTTTGACTCACGGGGATTTCCAAGTCTCCACCCCATTGACGTCAA
TGGGAGTTTGTTTTGGCACCAAAATCAACGGGACTTTCCAAAATGTCGTAACAACTCCGCCCCATTGACG
CAAATGGGCGGTAGGCGTGTACGGTGGGAGGTCTATATAAGCAGAGCTCTCCCTATCAGTGATAGAGATC
TCCCTATCAGTGATAGAGATCGTCGACGAGCTCGTTTAGTGAACCGTCAGATCGCCTGGAGACGCCATCC
ACGCTGTTTTGACCTCCATAGAAGACACCGGGACCGATCCAGCCTCCGGACTCTAGCGTTTCCACCGCGG
TGGCGGCCGCCACCATGGATTACAAGGATGACGACGATAAGTACCCATACGATGTTCCAGATTACGCTTC
TATGGACGAGAAGACCACCGGCTGGCGGGGCGGCCACGTGGTGGAGGGCCTGGCCGGCGAGCTGGAGCAG
CTGCGGGCCAGGCTGGAGCACCACCCTCAGGGCCAGCGGGAGCCCTGCCCGGGCGGATCCCCACTCCATC
AGCCAGCCATGAAGTCTTTCCTTGACAATGTCATGCCCCACACTACACCTGAGCTGCAAAAAGGGCCATC
ACCAATAAATGCTTTCAGCAACTTCCCTATAGGCTTGAACTCAAACTTGAATGTAAATATGGATATGAAC
AGTATTAAAGAGCCACAGTCAAGACTAAGGAAGTGGACGACAGTGGACAGCATTTCTGTGAACACATCTT
TGGATCAAAACTCCAGCAAACATGGTGCTATTTCAAGTGGTTTCAGGCTGGAAGAGTCTCCATTTGTTCC
CTATGACTTTATGAACAGCAGTACTTCACCAGCCAGTCCTCCAGGTTCAATAGGAGATGGCTGGCCACGT
GCCAAATCGCCTAACGGCTCTAGCAGTGTTAATTGGCCACCAGAATTTCGTCCTGGTGAGCCATGGAAAG
GTTATCCAAACATTGACCCTGAAACTGACCCTTACGTCACTCCTGGCAGTGTCATAAACAATCTTTCAAT
TAATACTGTGCGGGAAGTTGACCACCTCAGGGACAGGAACAGTGGGTCATCCTCATCCTTGAACACCACG
CTGCCTTCAACTAGTGCCTGGTCATCCATTCGTGCCTCCAACTACAACGTTCCCCTCAGCAGTACAGCAC
AAAGCACTTCAGCCAGAAATAGTGATTCCAAATTGACATGGTCTCCTGGTTCAGTTACAAACACCTCTCT
GGCTCATGAGCTGTGGAAGGTCCCTTTGCCACCTAAAAACATCACTGCTCCGTCCCGCCCACCTCCGGGA
CTGACTGGTCAGAAGCCACCCTTGTCTACGTGGGATAATTCTCCCCTTCGTATAGGTGGAGGATGGGGAA
ATTCTGACGCCAGATATACCCCAGGTTCCAGCTGGGGTGAGAGCAGCTCAGGGAGAATAACAAATTGGCT
TGTTCTAAAAAACCTTACACCTCAGATCGATGGCTCAACTCTGCGCACTCTGTGCATGCAGCACGGCCCG
CTGATCACATTCCACCTGAACCTCCCTCACGGAAATGCTCTGGTCCGCTACAGTTCAAAAGAAGAGGTAG
TGAAGGCACAAAAGTCTCTGCACATGTGTGTACTGGGGAATACTACTATTCTTGCTGAGTTTGCCAGTGA
AGAGGAGATCAGTCGTTTCTTTGCACAAAGCCAGTCTCTGACCCCTGATCCCGGCTGGCAGTCTCTCGGG
TCCAGCCAGAGCCGGCTGGGCTCCCTCGACTGTTCCCACTCATTCTCCAGCCGGACCGATCTCAATCACT
GGAATGGTGCTGGGCTGTCGGGAACTAACTGTGGAGACCTTCACGGCACTTCACTCTGGGGGACCCCGCA
TTATTCCACAAGCCTGTGGGGTCCCCCAAGCAGCAGCGACCCCCGAGGAATTAGCAGCCCAGACCCCATT
AACGCTTTTCTTTCTGTTGACCACCTGGGTGGGGGTGGAGAGTCCATGTAACTCGAGGGGGGGCCCGGTA
CCTTAATTAATTAAGGTACCAGGTAAGTGTACCCAATTCGCCCTATAGTGAGTCGTATTACAATTCACTC
GAAACCCGCTGATCAGCCTCGACTGTGCCTTCTAGTTGCCAGCCATCTGTTGTTTGCCCCTCCCCCGTGC
CTTCCTTGACCCTGGAAGGTGCCACTCCCACTGTCCTTTCCTAATAAAATGAGGAAATTGCATCGCATTG
TCTGAGTAGGTGTCATTCTATTCTGGGGGGTGGGGTGGGGCAGGACAGCAAGGGGGAGGATTGGGAAGAC
AATAGCAGGCATGCTGGGGATGCGGTGGGCTCTATGGCTTCTGAGGCGGAAAGAACCAGCTGGGGCTCTA
GGGGGTATCCCC
[124 nt withheld, positions 3023-3146]
C
[91 nt withheld, positions 3148-3238]
AGGGTGATGGTTCACGTACCTAGAAGTTCCTATTCCGAAGTTCCTATTCTCTAGAAAGTATAGGAACTTC
CTTGGCCAAAAAGCCTGAACTCACCGCGACGTCTGTCGAGAAGTTTCTGATCGAAAAGTTCGACAGCGTC
TCCGACCTGATGCAGCTCTCGGAGGGCGAAGAATCTCGTGCTTTCAGCTTCGATGTAGGAGGGCGTGGAT
ATGTCCTGCGGGTAAATAGCTGCGCCGATGGTTTCTACAAAGATCGTTATGTTTATCGGCACTTTGCATC
GGCCGCGCTCCCGATTCCGGAAGTGCTTGACATTGGGGAATTCAGCGAGAGCCTGACCTATTGCATCTCC
CGCCGTGCACAGGGTGTCACGTTGCAAGACCTGCCTGAAACCGAACTGCCCGCTGTTCTGCAGCCGGTCG
CGGAGGCCATGGATGCGATCGCTGCGGCCGATCTTAGCCAGACGAGCGGGTTCGGCCCATTCGGACCGCA
AGGAATCGGTCAATACACTACATGGCGTGATTTCATATGCGCGATTGCTGATCCCCATGTGTATCACTGG
CAAACTGTGATGGACGACACCGTCAGTGCGTCCGTCGCGCAGGCTCTCGATGAGCTGATGCTTTGGGCCG
AGGACTGCCCCGAAGTCCGGCACCTCGTGCACGCGGATTTCGGCTCCAACAATGTCCTGACGGACAATGG
CCGCATAACAGCGGTCATTGACTGGAGCGAGGCGATGTTCGGGGATTCCCAATACGAGGTCGCCAACATC
TTCTTCTGGAGGCCGTGGTTGGCTTGTATGGAGCAGCAGACGCGCTACTTCGAGCGGAGGCATCCGGAGC
TTGCAGGATCGCCGCGGCTCCGGGCGTATATGCTCCGCATTGGTCTTGACCAACTCTATCAGAGCTTGGT
TGACGGCAATTTCGATGATGCAGCTTGGGCGCAGGGTCGATGCGACGCAATCGTCCGATCCGGAGCCGGG
ACTGTCGGGCGTACACAAATCGCCCGCAGAAGCGCGGCCGTCTGGACCGATGGCTGTGTAGAAGTACTCG
CCGATAGTGGAAACCGACGCCCCAGCACTCGTCCGAGGGCAAAGGAATAGCACGTACTACGAGATTTCGA
TTCCACCGCCGCCTTCTATGAAAGGTTGGGCTTCGGAATCGTTTTCCGGGACGCCGGCTGGATGATCCTC
CAGCGCGGGGATCTCATGCTGGAGTTCTTCGCCCACCCCAACTTGTTTATTGCAGCTTATAATGGTTACA
AATAAAGCAATAGCATCACAAATTTCACAAATAAAGCATTTTTTTCACTGCATTCTAGTTGTGGTTTGTC
CAAACTCATCAATGTATCTTATCATGTCTGTATACCGTCGACCTCTAGCTAGAGCTTGGCGTAATCATGG
TCATAGCTGTTTCCTGTGTGAAATTGTTATCCGCTCACAATTCCACACAACATACGAGCCGGAAGCATAA
AGTGTAAAGCCTGGGGTGCCTAATGAGTGAGCTAACTCACATTAATTGCGTTGCGCTCACTGCCCGCTTT
CCAGTCGGGAAACCTGTCGTGCCAGCTGCATTAATGAATCGGCCAACGCGCGGGGAGAGGCGGTTTGCGT
ATTGGGCGCTCTTCCGCTTCCTCGCTCACTGACTCGCTGCGCTCGGTCGTTCGGCTGCGGCGAGCGGTAT
CAGCTCACTCAAAGGCGGTAATACGGTTATCCACAGAATCAGGGGATAACGCAGGAAAGAACATGTGAGC
AAAAGGCCAGCAAAAGGCCAGGAACCGTAAAAAGGCCGCGTTGCTGGCGTTTTTCCATAGGCTCCGCCCC
CCTGACGAGCATCACAAAAATCGACGCTCAAGTCAGAGGTGGCGAAACCCGACAGGACTATAAAGATACC
AGGCGTTTCCCCCTGGAAGCTCCCTCGTGCGCTCTCCTGTTCCGACCCTGCCGCTTACCGGATACCTGTC
CGCCTTTCTCCCTTCGGGAAGCGTGGCGCTTTCTCATAGCTCACGCTGTAGGTATCTCAGTTCGGTGTAG
GTCGTTCGCTCCAAGCTGGGCTGTGTGCACGAACCCCCCGTTCAGCCCGACCGCTGCGCCTTATCCGGTA
ACTATCGTCTTGAGTCCAACCCGGTAAGACACGACTTATCGCCACTGGCAGCAGCCACTGGTAACAGGAT
TAGCAGAGCGAGGTATGTAGGCGGTGCTACAGAGTTCTTGAAGTGGTGGCCTAACTACGGCTACACTAGA
AGAACAGTATTTGGTATCTGCGCTCTGCTGAAGCCAGTTACCTTCGGAAAAAGAGTTGGTAGCTCTTGAT
CCGGCAAACAAACCACCGCTGGTAGCGGTGGTTTTTTTGTTTGCAAGCAGCAGATTACGCGCAGAAAAAA
AGGATCTCAAGAAGATCCTTTGATCTTTTCTACGGGGTCTGACGCTCAGTGGAACGAAAACTCACGTTAA
GGGATTTTGGTCATGAGATTATCAAAAAGGATCTTCACCTAGATCCTTTTAAATTAAAAATGAAGTTTTA
AATCAATCTAAAGTATATATGAGTAAACTTGGTCTGACAGTTACCAATGCTTAATCAGTGAGGCACCTAT
CTCAGCGATCTGTCTATTTCGTTCATCCATAGTTGCCTGACTCCCCGTCGTGTAGATAACTACGATACGG
GAGGGCTTACCATCTGGCCCCAGTGCTGCAATGATACCGCGAGACCCACGCTCACCGGCTCCAGATTTAT
CAGCAATAAACCAGCCAGCCGGAAGGGCCGAGCGCAGAAGTGGTCCTGCAACTTTATCCGCCTCCATCCA
GTCTATTAATTGTTGCCGGGAAGCTAGAGTAAGTAGTTCGCCAGTTAATAGTTTGCGCAACGTTGTTGCC
ATTGCTACAGGCATCGTGGTGTCACGCTCGTCGTTTGGTATGGCTTCATTCAGCTCCGGTTCCCAACGAT
CAAGGCGAGTTACATGATCCCCCATGTTGTGCAAAAAAGCGGTTAGCTCCTTCGGTCCTCCGATCGTTGT
CAGAAGTAAGTTGGCCGCAGTGTTATCACTCATGGTTATGGCAGCACTGCATAATTCTCTTACTGTCATG
CCATCCGTAAGATGCTTTTCTGTGACTGGTGAGTACTCAACCAAGTCATTCTGAGAATAGTGTATGCGGC
GACCGAGTTGCTCTTGCCCGGCGTCAATACGGGATAATACCGCGCCACATAGCAGAACTTTAAAAGTGCT
CATCATTGGAAAACGTTCTTCGGGGCGAAAACTCTCAAGGATCTTACCGCTGTTGAGATCCAGTTCGATG
TAACCCACTCGTGCACCCAACTGATCTTCAGCATCTTTTACTTTCACCAGCGTTTCTGGGTGAGCAAAAA
CAGGAAGGCAAAATGCCGCAAAAAAGGGAATAAGGGCGACACGGAAATGTTGAATACTCATACTCTTCCT
TTTTCAATATTATTGAAGCATTTATCAGGGTTATTGTCTCATGAGCGGATACATATTTGAATGTATTTAG
AAAAATAAACAAATAGGGGTTCCGCGCACATTTCCCCGAAAAGTGCCACCTGACGTC
