>Addgene plasmid #215908 | pcDNA.5.1-FHS-TNRC6A-SD-S1616D/S1691D | depositor partial sequence | sequence record 440651 | pcDNA.5.1-FHS-TNRC6A-SD-S1616D/S1691D sequence 1464 bps
ATGCCACTCCATCAGCCAGCCATGAAGTCTTTCCTTGACAATGTCATGCCCCACACTACACCTGAGCTGC
AAAAAGGGCCATCACCAATAAATGCTTTCAGCAACTTCCCTATAGGCTTGAACTCAAACTTGAATGTAAA
TATGGATATGAACAGTATTAAAGAGCCACAGTCAAGACTAAGGAAGTGGACGACAGTGGACAGCATTTCT
GTGAACACATCTTTGGATCAAAACTCCAGCAAACATGGTGCTATTTCAAGTGGTTTCAGGCTGGAAGAGT
CTCCATTTGTTCCCTATGACTTTATGAACAGCAGTACTTCACCAGCCAGTCCTCCAGGTTCAATAGGAGA
TGGCTGGCCACGTGCCAAATCGCCTAACGGCTCTAGCAGTGTTAATTGGCCACCAGAATTTCGTCCTGGT
GAGCCATGGAAAGGTTATCCAAACATTGACCCTGAAACTGACCCTTACGTCACTCCTGGCAGTGTCATAA
ACAATCTTTCAATTAATACTGTGCGGGAAGTTGACCACCTCAGGGACAGGAACAGTGGGTCATCCTCATC
CTTGAACACCACGCTGCCTTCAACTAGTGCCTGGTCATCCATTCGTGCCTCCAACTACAACGTTCCCCTC
AGCAGTACAGCACAAAGCACTTCAGCCAGAAATAGTGATTCCAAATTGACATGGTCTCCTGGTTCAGTTA
CAAACACCTCTCTGGCTCATGAGCTGTGGAAGGTCCCTTTGCCACCTAAAAACATCACTGCTCCGTCCCG
CCCACCTCCGGGACTGACTGGTCAGAAGCCACCCTTGTCTACGTGGGATAATTCTCCCCTTCGTATAGGT
GGAGGATGGGGAAATTCTGACGCCAGATATACCCCAGGTTCCAGCTGGGGTGAGAGCAGCTCAGGGAGAA
TAACAAATTGGCTTGTTCTAAAAAACCTTACACCTCAGATCGATGGCTCAACTCTGCGCACTCTGTGCAT
GCAGCACGGCCCGCTGATCACATTCCACCTGAACCTCCCTCACGGAAATGCTCTGGTCCGCTACAGTTCA
AAAGAAGAGGTAGTGAAGGCACAAAAGTCTCTGCACATGTGTGTACTGGGGAACACTACTATTCTTGCTG
AGTTTGCCAGTGAAGAGGAGATCAGTCGTTTCTTTGCACAAAGCCAGTCTCTGACCCCTGATCCCGGCTG
GCAGTCTCTCGGGTCCAGCCAGAGCCGGCTGGGCTCCCTCGACTGTTCCCACTCATTCTCCAGCCGGACC
GATCTCAATCACTGGAATGGTGCTGGGCTGTCGGGAACTAACTGTGGAGACCTTCACGGCACTTCACTCT
GGGGGACCCCGCATTATTCCACAAGCCTGTGGGGTCCCCCAAGCAGCAGCGACCCCCGAGGAATTAGCAG
CCCAGATCCCATTAACGCTTTTCTTTCTGTTGACCACCTGGGTGGGGGTGGAGAGTCCATGTAA
